>Addgene plasmid #79406 | pCAG/hArf4(WT)-mCherry | addgene partial sequence | sequence record 176275 | Addgene Partial NGS Result
CAGATCCGCCACCATGGGCCTCACTATCTCCTCCCTCTTCTCCCGACTATTTGGCAAGAAGCAGATGCGC
ATTTTGATGGTTGGATTGGATGCTGCTGGCAAGACAACCATTCTGTATAAACTGAAGTTAGGGGAGATAG
TCACCACCATTCCTACCATTGGTTTTAATGTGGAAACAGTAGAATATAAGAACATTTGTTTCACAGTATG
GGATGTTGGTGGTCAAGATAGAATTAGGCCTCTCTGGAAGCATTACTTCCAGAATACCCAGGGTCTTATT
TTTGTGGTAGATAGCAACGATCGTGAAAGAATTCAGGAAGTAGCAGATGAGCTGCAGAAAATGCTTCTGG
TAGATGAATTGAGAGATGCAGTGCTGCTACTTTTTGCAAACAAACAGGATTTGCCAAATGCTATGGCCAT
CAGTGAAATGACAGATAAACTAGGGCTTCAGTCTCTTCGTAACAGAACATGGTATGTTCAAGCCACTTGT
GCAACACAAGGAACTGGTCTGTATGAAGGACTTGACTGGCTGTCAAATGAGCTTTCAAAACGTCTCGAGG
GACTTAGGTCTGCCACCATGGCCTCCTCCGAGGACGTCATCAAGGAGTTCATGCGCTTCAAGGTGCGCAT
GGAGGGCTCCGTGAACGGCCACGAGTTCGAGATCGAGGGCGAGGGCGAGGGCCGCCCCTACGAGGGCACC
CAGACCGCCAAGCTGAAGGTGACCAAGGGCGGCCCCCTGCCCTTCGCCTGGGACATCCTGTCCCCTCAGT
TCCAGTACGGCTCCAAGGCCTACGTGAAGCACCCCGCCGACATCCCCGACTACTTGAAGCTGTCCTTCCC
CGAGGGCTTCAAGTGGGAGCGCGTGATGAACTTCGAGGACGGCGGCGTGGTGACCGTGACCCAGGACTCC
TCCCTGCAGGACGGCGAGTTCATCTACAAGGTGAAGCTGCGCGGCACCAACTTCCCCTCCGACGGCCCCG
TAATGCAGAAGAAGACCATGGGCTGGGAGGCCTCCACCGAGCGGATGTACCCCGAGGACGGCGCCCTGAA
GGGCGAGATCAAGATGAGGCTGAAGCTGAAGGACGGCGGCCACTACGACGCCGAGGTCAAGACCACCTAC
ATGGCCAAGAAGCCCGTGCAGCTGCCCGGCGCCTACAAGACCGACATCAAGCTGGACATCACCTCCCACA
ACGAGGACTACACCATCGTGGAACAGTACGAGCGCGCCGAGGGCCGCCACTCCACCGGCGCCTAACAATT
CACTCCTCAGGTGCAGGCTGCCTATCAGAAGGTGGTGGCTGGTGTGGCCAATGCCCTGGCTCACAAATAC
CACTGAGATCGATCTTTTTCCCTCTGCCAAAAATTATGGGGACATCATGAAGCCCCTTGAGCATCTGACT
TCTGGCTAATAAAGGAAATTTATTTTCATTGCAATAGTGTGTTGGAATTTTTTGTGTCTCTCACTCGGAA
GGACATATGGGAGGGCAAATCATTTAAAACATCAGAATGAGTATTTGGTTTAGAGTTTGGCAACATATGC
CCATATGCTGGCTGCCATGAACAAAGGTTGGCTATAAAGAGGTCATCAGTATATGAAACAGCCCCCTGCT
GTCCATTCCTTATTCCATAGAAAAGCCTTGACTTGAGGTTAGATTTTTTTTATATTTTGTTTTGTGTTAT
TTTTTTCTTTAACATCCCTAAAATTTTCCTTACATGTTTTACTAGCCAGATTTTTCCTCCTCTCCTGACT
ACTCCCAGTCATAGCTGTCCCTCTTCTCTTATGGAGATCCCTCGACCTGCAGCCCAAGCTTGGCGTAATC
ATGGTCATAGCTGTTTCCTGTGTGAAATTGTTATCCGCTCACAATTCCACACAACATACGAGCCGGAAGC
ATAAAGTGTAAAGCCTGGGGTGCCTAATGAGTGAGCTAACTCACATTAATTGCGTTGCGCTCACTGCCCG
CTTTCCAGTCGGGAAACCTGTCGTGCCAGCGGATCCGCATCTCAATTAGTCAGCAACCATAGTCCCGCCC
CTAACTCCGCCCATCCCGCCCCTAACTCCGCCCAGTTCCGCCCATTCTCCGCCCCATGGCTGACTAATTT
TTTTTATTTATGCAGAGGCCGAGGCCGCCTCGGCCTCTGAGCTATTCCAGAAGTAGTGAGGAGGCTTTTT
TGGAGGCCTAGGCTTTTGCAAAAAGCTAACTTGTTTATTGCAGCTTATAATGGTTACAAATAAAGCAATA
GCATCACAAATTTCACAAATAAAGCATTTTTTTCACTGCATTCTAGTTGTGGTTTGTCCAAACTCATCAA
TGTATCTTATCATGTCTGGATCCGCTGCATTAATGAATCGGCCAACGCGCGGGGAGAGGCGGTTTGCGTA
TTGGGCGCTCTTCCGCTTCCTCGCTCACTGACTCGCTGCGCTCGGTCGTTCGGCTGCGGCGAGCGGTATC
AGCTCACTCAAAGGCGGTAATACGGTTATCCACAGAATCAGGGGATAACGCAGGAAAGAACATGTGAGCA
AAAGGCCAGCAAAAGGCCAGGAACCGTAAAAAGGCCGCGTTGCTGGCGTTTTTCCATAGGCTCCGCCCCC
CTGACGAGCATCACAAAAATCGACGCTCAAGTCAGAGGTGGCGAAACCCGACAGGACTATAAAGATACCA
GGCGTTTCCCCCTGGAAGCTCCCTCGTGCGCTCTCCTGTTCCGACCCTGCCGCTTACCGGATACCTGTCC
GCCTTTCTCCCTTCGGGAAGCGTGGCGCTTTCTCATAGCTCACGCTGTAGGTATCTCAGTTCGGTGTAGG
TCGTTCGCTCCAAGCTGGGCTGTGTGCACGAACCCCCCGTTCAGCCCGACCGCTGCGCCTTATCCGGTAA
CTATCGTCTTGAGTCCAACCCGGTAAGACACGACTTATCGCCACTGGCAGCAGCCACTGGTAACAGGATT
AGCAGAGCGAGGTATGTAGGCGGTGCTACAGAGTTCTTGAAGTGGTGGCCTAACTACGGCTACACTAGAA
GAACAGTATTTGGTATCTGCGCTCTGCTGAAGCCAGTTACCTTCGGAAAAAGAGTTGGTAGCTCTTGATC
CGGCAAACAAACCACCGCTGGTAGCGGTGGTTTTTTTGTTTGCAAGCAGCAGATTACGCGCAGAAAAAAA
GGATCTCAAGAAGATCCTTTGATCTTTTCTACGGGGTCTGACGCTCAGTGGAACGAAAACTCACGTTAAG
GGATTTTGGTCATGAGATTATCAAAAAGGATCTTCACCTAGATCCTTTTAAATTAAAAATGAAGTTTTAA
ATCAATCTAAAGTATATATGAGTAAACTTGGTCTGACAGTTACCAATGCTTAATCAGTGAGGCACCTATC
TCAGCGATCTGTCTATTTCGTTCATCCATAGTTGCCTGACTCCCCGTCGTGTAGATAACTACGATACGGG
AGGGCTTACCATCTGGCCCCAGTGCTGCAATGATACCGCGAGACCCACGCTCACCGGCTCCAGATTTATC
AGCAATAAACCAGCCAGCCGGAAGGGCCGAGCGCAGAAGTGGTCCTGCAACTTTATCCGCCTCCATCCAG
TCTATTAATTGTTGCCGGGAAGCTAGAGTAAGTAGTTCGCCAGTTAATAGTTTGCGCAACGTTGTTGCCA
TTGCTACAGGCATCGTGGTGTCACGCTCGTCGTTTGGTATGGCTTCATTCAGCTCCGGTTCCCAACGATC
AAGGCGAGTTACATGATCCCCCATGTTGTGCAAAAAAGCGGTTAGCTCCTTCGGTCCTCCGATCGTTGTC
AGAAGTAAGTTGGCCGCAGTGTTATCACTCATGGTTATGGCAGCACTGCATAATTCTCTTACTGTCATGC
CATCCGTAAGATGCTTTTCTGTGACTGGTGAGTACTCAACCAAGTCATTCTGAGAATAGTGTATGCGGCG
ACCGAGTTGCTCTTGCCCGGCGTCAATACGGGATAATACCGCGCCACATAGCAGAACTTTAAAAGTGCTC
ATCATTGGAAAACGTTCTTCGGGGCGAAAACTCTCAAGGATCTTACCGCTGTTGAGATCCAGTTCGATGT
AACCCACTCGTGCACCCAACTGATCTTCAGCATCTTTTACTTTCACCAGCGTTTCTGGGTGAGCAAAAAC
AGGAAGGCAAAATGCCGCAAAAAAGGGAATAAGGGCGACACGGAAATGTTGAATACTCATACTCTTCCTT
TTTCAATATTATTGAAGCATTTATCAGGGTTATTGTCTCATGAGCGGATACATATTTGAATGTATTTAGA
AAAATAAACAAATAGGGGTTCCGCGCACATTTCCCCGAAAAGTGCCACCTGGGTCGAGCAGTGTGGTTTT
CAAGAGGAAGCAAAAAGCCTCTCCACCCAGGCCTGGAATGTTTCCACCCAATGTCGAGCAGTGTGGTTTT
GCAAGAGGAAGCAAAAAGCCTCTCCACCCAGGCCTGGAATGTTTCCACCCAATGTCGAGCAAACCCCGCC
CAGCGTCTTGTCATTGGCGAATTAATTCGAACACGCAGATGCAGTCGGGGCGGCGCGGTCCCAGGTCCAC
TTCGCATATTAAGGTGACGCGTGTGGCCTCGAACACCGAGCGACCCTGCAGCCAATATGGGATCGGCCAT
TGAACAAGATGGATTGCACGCAGGTTCTCCGGCCGCTTGGGTGGAGAGGCTATTCGGCTATGACTGGGCA
CAACAGACAATCGGCTGCTCTGATGCCGCCGTGTTCCGGCTGTCAGCGCAGGGGCGCCCGGTTCTTTTTG
TCAAGACCGACCTGTCCGGTGCCCTGAATGAACTGCAGGACGAGGCAGCGCGGCTATCGTGGCTGGCCAC
GACGGGCGTTCCTTGCGCAGCTGTGCTCGACGTTGTCACTGAAGCGGGAAGGGACTGGCTGCTATTGGGC
GAAGTGCCGGGGCAGGATCTCCTGTCATCTCACCTTGCTCCTGCCGAGAAAGTATCCATCATGGCTGATG
CAATGCGGCGGCTGCATACGCTTGATCCGGCTACCTGCCCATTCGACCACCAAGCGAAACATCGCATCGA
GCGAGCACGTACTCGGATGGAAGCCGGTCTTGTCGATCAGGATGATCTGGACGAAGAGCATCAGGGGCTC
GCGCCAGCCGAACTGTTCGCCAGGCTCAAGGCGCGCATGCCCGACGGCGATGATCTCGTCGTGACCCATG
GCGATGCCTGCTTGCCGAATATCATGGTGGAAAATGGCCGCTTTTCTGGATTCATCGACTGTGGCCGGCT
GGGTGTGGCGGACCGCTATCAGGACATAGCGTTGGCTACCCGTGATATTGCTGAAGAGCTTGGCGGCGAA
TGGGCTGACCGCTTCCTCGTGCTTTACGGTATCGCCGCTCCCGATTCGCAGCGCATCGCCTTCTATCGCC
TTCTTGACGAGTTCTTCTGAGGGGATCGGCAATAAAAAGACAGAATAAAACGCACGGGTGTTGGGTCGTT
TGTTCGGATCCGTCGACATTGATTATTGACTAGTTATTAATAGTAATCAATTACGGGGTCATTAGTTCAT
AGCCCATATATGGAGTTCCGCGTTACATAACTTACGGTAAATGGCCCGCCTGGCTGACCGCCCAACGACC
CCCGCCCATTGACGTCAATAATGACGTATGTTCCCATAGTAACGCCAATAGGGACTTTCCATTGACGTCA
ATGGGTGGAGTATTTACGGTAAACTGCCCACTTGGCAGTACATCAAGTGTATCATATGCCAAGTACGCCC
CCTATTGACGTCAATGACGGTAAATGGCCCGCCTGGCATTATGCCCAGTACATGACCTTATGGGACTTTC
CTACTTGGCAGTACATCTACGTATTAGTCATCGCTATTACCATGGTCGAGGTGAGCCCCACGTTCTGCTT
CACTCTCCCCATCTCCCCCCCCTCCCCACCCCCAATTTTGTATTTATTTATTTTTTAATTATTTTGTGCA
GCGATGGGGGCGGGG
