[The description below was written by a language model from this plasmid's Addgene catalogue record.]
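Description:
pCAG/hArf4(WT)-mCherry is a mammalian expression plasmid built on the pCAG backbone that produces wild-type human ARF4 (ADP-ribosylation factor 4, also known as ARF2) fused at its C terminus to the red fluorescent protein mCherry. The mCherry coding sequence is supplied by the backbone, so the ARF4 open reading frame sits upstream and in frame with the tag. Placing the fluorophore at the C terminus leaves the N terminus of the small GTPase free, which matters for Arf family proteins because their N-terminal region is generally involved in membrane association. The record does not list the promoter explicitly, but the pCAG name conventionally denotes the CAG promoter, a hybrid of the CMV early enhancer and chicken beta-actin promoter that gives strong, broad expression in mammalian cells. No feature table is provided, so the polyadenylation signal, origin of replication and exact junctions cannot be confirmed.

The plasmid is propagated in E. coli under ampicillin selection, and its copy number is recorded as unknown. It also carries a neomycin resistance marker, allowing G418 selection of transfected mammalian cells, for example to derive stable lines. The construct is intended for expressing and visualising wild-type ARF4 in living or fixed mammalian cells. The associated work concerns the roles of ARF1 and ARF4 in recycling endosome morphology and in retrograde transport from endosomes to the Golgi apparatus. The "WT" designation suggests it serves as the wild-type reference alongside mutant versions, although the record does not describe any such companions.
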