Addgene plasmid #79406: pCAG/hArf4(WT)-mCherry
Purpose: Expresses C-terminally mCherry-tagged Arf4(WT) in mammalian cells
Depositing lab: Kazuhisa Nakayama. Depositing organization: Kyoto University, Graduate School of Pharmaceutical Sciences. Publication: ARF1 and ARF4 regulate recycling endosomal morphology and retrograde transport from endosomes to the Golgi apparatus. Nakai W, Kondo Y, Saitoh A, Naito T, Nakayama K, Shin HW. Mol Biol Cell. 2013 Aug;24(16):2570-81. doi: 10.1091/mbc.E13-04-0197. Epub 2013 Jun 19. PubMed 23783033.
Backbone
  Vector backbone: pCAG
  Vector type: Mammalian Expression
  Selectable markers: Neomycin (select with G418)
Growth in bacteria
  Bacterial resistance: Ampicillin, 100 μg/mL
  Growth temperature: 37°C
  Growth strain: DH5alpha
  Copy number: Unknown
Gene/Insert
  Gene/Insert name: Arf4
  Species: H. sapiens (human)
  Entrez Gene: ARF4 (a.k.a. ARF2)
  Tag / fusion protein: mCherry (C terminal on backbone)
Terms and licenses: Academic/Nonprofit Terms; Industry Terms: Not Available to Industry
How to cite: pCAG/hArf4(WT)-mCherry was a gift from Kazuhisa Nakayama (Addgene plasmid # 79406 ; http://n2t.net/addgene:79406 ; RRID:Addgene_79406)
